Addgene plasmid #164273: sgTrack-BFP
Purpose: (Empty Backbone) Empty sgRNA expression vector with co-expression of BFP reporter
Depositing lab: Charles Rudin. Depositing organization: Memorial Sloan-Kettering Cancer Center. Publication: Concurrent Mutations in STK11 and KEAP1 Promote Ferroptosis Protection and SCD1 Dependence in Lung Cancer. Wohlhieter CA, Richards AL, Uddin F, Hulton CH, Quintanal-Villalonga A, Martin A, de Stanchina E, Bhanot U, Asher M, Shah NS, Hayatt O, Buonocore DJ, Rekhtman N, Shen R, Arbour KC, Donoghue M, Poirier JT, Sen T, Rudin CM. Cell Rep. 2020 Dec 1;33(9):108444. doi: 10.1016/j.celrep.2020.108444. PubMed 33264619.
Backbone
  Vector backbone: lentiCRISPRV2
  Backbone size (bp): 11536
  Vector type: Mammalian Expression, Lentiviral, CRISPR
  Promoter: U6 and EFS
  Selectable markers: Puromycin ; BFP
Growth in bacteria
  Bacterial resistance: Ampicillin, 100 μg/mL
  Growth temperature: 37°C
  Growth strain: NEB Stable
  Copy number: High Copy
Gene/Insert
  Cloning method: Restriction Enzyme
Terms and licenses: Academic/Nonprofit Terms; Industry Terms: Not Available to Industry
How to cite: sgTrack-BFP was a gift from Charles Rudin (Addgene plasmid # 164273 ; http://n2t.net/addgene:164273 ; RRID:Addgene_164273)
