[The description below was written by a language model from this plasmid's Addgene catalogue record and pLannotate feature annotations shown in this document.]
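Description:
sgTrack-BFP is an empty third-generation-style lentiviral sgRNA expression backbone derived from lentiCRISPRv2, in which guide delivery is coupled to a blue fluorescent reporter and drug selection rather than to Cas9; no Cas9 coding sequence appears in the feature table. It is maintained in E. coli as a high-copy plasmid through a ColE1/pUC-type origin with ampicillin resistance. The backbone outside the viral region also carries an f1 origin and an SV40/EM7-driven bleomycin/Zeocin resistance cassette with an SV40 poly(A) signal.

The transfer region begins with a CMV enhancer/promoter fused to a truncated HIV-1 5' LTR, which drives genomic RNA production in packaging cells. It is followed by the Ψ packaging signal with a gag fragment, the Rev response element and the cPPT/CTS, and it ends in a self-inactivating ΔU3 3' LTR followed by a bGH poly(A) signal. Within it, a human U6 Pol III promoter sits upstream of a roughly 1.9 kb filler segment (part of which the annotation software matched to a bacterial deoC gene) and the S. pyogenes gRNA scaffold. The record gives restriction-enzyme cloning as the method, consistent with swapping the filler for a guide sequence, though the enzymes are not stated. Downstream, the EF-1α core (EFS) promoter drives BFP, flanked by attB1/attB2 remnants, followed by puromycin N-acetyltransferase and a WPRE to boost expression. How BFP and PuroR are linked is not annotated.

The vector lets transduced mammalian cells be selected with puromycin or tracked by blue fluorescence, presumably with Cas9 supplied separately.
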