Features (pLannotate 1.2.2; 36 found; start..end, strand, type, name):
      1..380     +  enhancer       CMV enhancer: human cytomegalovirus immediate early enhancer
    381..580     +  promoter       CMV promoter: human cytomegalovirus (CMV) immediate early promoter
    598..778     +  LTR            5' LTR (truncated): truncated 5' long terminal repeat (LTR) from HIV-1
    825..950     +  misc_feature   HIV-1 Ψ: packaging signal of human immunodeficiency virus type 1
    934..1297    +  CDS            HIV-1 gag (fragment): gag protein from human immunodeficiency virus 1; gag
   1443..1676    +  misc_feature   RRE: The Rev response element (RRE) of HIV-1 allows for Rev-dependent mRNA export from the nucleus to the cytoplasm.
   2053..2153    +  CDS            Rev (fragment): human immunodeficiency virus 1 (HIV-1) Rev protein; rev; enhances nuclear export of unspliced and incompletely spliced viral mRNAs
   2203..2320    +  misc_feature   cPPT/CTS: central polypurine tract and central termination sequence of HIV-1
   2371..2611    +  promoter       U6 promoter: RNA polymerase III promoter for human U6 snRNA
   2797..3456    -  CDS            deoC1: DEOC1_STAAN - Also known as dra. Experimental evidence at protein level: Swiss-Prot protein existence level 1. Catalyzes a reversible aldol reaction between acetaldehyde and D-glyceraldehyde 3-phosphate to generate 2-deoxy-D-ribose 5- phosphate. From Staphylococcus aureus (strain N315).
   4501..4576    +  misc_RNA       gRNA scaffold: guide RNA scaffold for the Streptococcus pyogenes CRISPR/Cas9 system
   4594..4612    +  CDS            small t antigen (fragment): SV40 (simian virus 40) small t antigen
   4638..4849    +  promoter       EF-1α core promoter: core promoter for human elongation factor EF-1α
   4910..4927    +  protein_bind   attB1 (fragment): mutant version of attB; core recombination site for the Gateway® BP reaction BP Clonase™
   4936..5653    +  CDS            BFP (fragment): blue variant of GFP mammalian codon-optimized
   5660..5677    -  protein_bind   attB2 (fragment): mutant version of attB; core recombination site for the Gateway® BP reaction BP Clonase™
   5796..6393    +  CDS            PuroR (fragment): puromycin N-acetyltransferase; pac from Streptomyces; confers resistance to puromycin
   6409..6997    +  misc_feature   WPRE: woodchuck hepatitis virus posttranscriptional regulatory element
   7048..7067    +  misc_feature   cPPT/CTS (fragment): central polypurine tract and central termination sequence of HIV-1
   7069..7302    +  LTR            3' LTR (ΔU3): self-inactivating 3' long terminal repeat (LTR) from HIV-1
   7334..7558    +  polyA_signal   bGH poly(A) signal: bovine growth hormone polyadenylation signal
   7562..7583    +  promoter       SV40 promoter (fragment): SV40 enhancer and early promoter
   7604..8032    +  rep_origin     f1 ori (sequence partly withheld): f1 bacteriophage origin of replication; arrow indicates direction of (+) strand synthesis
   8046..8375    +  promoter       SV40 promoter: SV40 enhancer and early promoter
   8423..8470    +  promoter       EM7 promoter: synthetic bacterial promoter&nbsp
   8489..8863    +  CDS            BleoR: antibiotic-binding protein; Sh ble from Streptoalloteichus hindustanus; confers resistance to bleomycin, phleomycin, and Zeocin™
   8873..8998    +  CDS            ble (fragment): BLE_KLEPN - Experimental evidence at protein level: Swiss-Prot protein existence level 1. Binding protein with a strong affinity to the bleomycin family of antibiotics. Binds to CL990; an antimitotic-antibiotic compound. From Klebsiella pneumoniae.
   8993..9114    +  polyA_signal   SV40 poly(A) signal: SV40 polyadenylation signal
   9185..9207    -  protein_bind   lac operator (fragment): The lac repressor binds to the lac operator to inhibit transcription in E. coli. This inhibition can be relieved by adding lactose or isopropyl-β-D-thiogalactopyranoside (IPTG). lac repressor encoded by lacI
   9211..9241    -  promoter       lac promoter: promoter for the E. coli lac operon
   9256..9277    -  protein_bind   CAP binding site: CAP binding activates transcription in the presence of cAMP. E. coli catabolite activator protein
   9290..9382    -  CDS            lacI (fragment): lac repressor; lacI; The lac repressor binds to the lac operator to inhibit transcription in E. coli. This inhibition can be relieved by adding lactose or isopropyl-β-D-thiogalactopyranoside (IPTG).
   9565..10153   -  rep_origin     ori: high-copy-number ColE1/pMB1/pBR322/pUC origin of replication
  10324..11184   -  CDS            AmpR: β-lactamase; bla; confers resistance to ampicillin, carbenicillin, and related antibiotics
  11185..11289   -  promoter       AmpR promoter: bla
  11348..11400   -  misc_feature   bom (fragment): basis of mobility region from pBR322
>Addgene plasmid #164273 | sgTrack-BFP | addgene full sequence | sequence record 323884 | Addgene NGS Result
GACATTGATTATTGACTAGTTATTAATAGTAATCAATTACGGGGTCATTAGTTCATAGCCCATATATGGA
GTTCCGCGTTACATAACTTACGGTAAATGGCCCGCCTGGCTGACCGCCCAACGACCCCCGCCCATTGACG
TCAATAATGACGTATGTTCCCATAGTAACGCCAATAGGGACTTTCCATTGACGTCAATGGGTGGAGTATT
TACGGTAAACTGCCCACTTGGCAGTACATCAAGTGTATCATATGCCAAGTACGCCCCCTATTGACGTCAA
TGACGGTAAATGGCCCGCCTGGCATTATGCCCAGTACATGACCTTATGGGACTTTCCTACTTGGCAGTAC
ATCTACGTATTAGTCATCGCTATTACCATGGTGATGCGGTTTTGGCAGTACATCAATGGGCGTGGATAGC
GGTTTGACTCACGGGGATTTCCAAGTCTCCACCCCATTGACGTCAATGGGAGTTTGTTTTGGCACCAAAA
TCAACGGGACTTTCCAAAATGTCGTAACAACTCCGCCCCATTGACGCAAATGGGCGGTAGGCGTGTACGG
TGGGAGGTCTATATAAGCAGCGCGTTTTGCCTGTACTGGGTCTCTCTGGTTAGACCAGATCTGAGCCTGG
GAGCTCTCTGGCTAACTAGGGAACCCACTGCTTAAGCCTCAATAAAGCTTGCCTTGAGTGCTTCAAGTAG
TGTGTGCCCGTCTGTTGTGTGACTCTGGTAACTAGAGATCCCTCAGACCCTTTTAGTCAGTGTGGAAAAT
CTCTAGCAGTGGCGCCCGAACAGGGACTTGAAAGCGAAAGGGAAACCAGAGGAGCTCTCTCGACGCAGGA
CTCGGCTTGCTGAAGCGCGCACGGCAAGAGGCGAGGGGCGGCGACTGGTGAGTACGCCAAAAATTTTGAC
TAGCGGAGGCTAGAAGGAGAGAGATGGGTGCGAGAGCGTCAGTATTAAGCGGGGGAGAATTAGATCGCGA
TGGGAAAAAATTCGGTTAAGGCCAGGGGGAAAGAAAAAATATAAATTAAAACATATAGTATGGGCAAGCA
GGGAGCTAGAACGATTCGCAGTTAATCCTGGCCTGTTAGAAACATCAGAAGGCTGTAGACAAATACTGGG
ACAGCTACAACCATCCCTTCAGACAGGATCAGAAGAACTTAGATCATTATATAATACAGTAGCAACCCTC
TATTGTGTGCATCAAAGGATAGAGATAAAAGACACCAAGGAAGCTTTAGACAAGATAGAGGAAGAGCAAA
ACAAAAGTAAGACCACCGCACAGCAAGCGGCCGCTGATCTTCAGACCTGGAGGAGGAGATATGAGGGACA
ATTGGAGAAGTGAATTATATAAATATAAAGTAGTAAAAATTGAACCATTAGGAGTAGCACCCACCAAGGC
AAAGAGAAGAGTGGTGCAGAGAGAAAAAAGAGCAGTGGGAATAGGAGCTTTGTTCCTTGGGTTCTTGGGA
GCAGCAGGAAGCACTATGGGCGCAGCGTCAATGACGCTGACGGTACAGGCCAGACAATTATTGTCTGGTA
TAGTGCAGCAGCAGAACAATTTGCTGAGGGCTATTGAGGCGCAACAGCATCTGTTGCAACTCACAGTCTG
GGGCATCAAGCAGCTCCAGGCAAGAATCCTGGCTGTGGAAAGATACCTAAAGGATCAACAGCTCCTGGGG
ATTTGGGGTTGCTCTGGAAAACTCATTTGCACCACTGCTGTGCCTTGGAATGCTAGTTGGAGTAATAAAT
CTCTGGAACAGATTTGGAATCACACGACCTGGATGGAGTGGGACAGAGAAATTAACAATTACACAAGCTT
AATACACTCCTTAATTGAAGAATCGCAAAACCAGCAAGAAAAGAATGAACAAGAATTATTGGAATTAGAT
AAATGGGCAAGTTTGTGGAATTGGTTTAACATAACAAATTGGCTGTGGTATATAAAATTATTCATAATGA
TAGTAGGAGGCTTGGTAGGTTTAAGAATAGTTTTTGCTGTACTTTCTATAGTGAATAGAGTTAGGCAGGG
ATATTCACCATTATCGTTTCAGACCCACCTCCCAACCCCGAGGGGACCCGACAGGCCCGAAGGAATAGAA
GAAGAAGGTGGAGAGAGAGACAGAGACAGATCCATTCGATTAGTGAACGGATCGGCACTGCGTGCGCCAA
TTCTGCAGACAAATGGCAGTATTCATCCACAATTTTAAAAGAAAAGGGGGGATTGGGGGGTACAGTGCAG
GGGAAAGAATAGTAGACATAATAGCAACAGACATACAAACTAAAGAATTACAAAAACAAATTACAAAAAT
TCAAAATTTTCGGGTTTATTACAGGGACAGCAGAGATCCAGTTTGGTTAATTAAGGTACCGAGGGCCTAT
TTCCCATGATTCCTTCATATTTGCATATACGATACAAGGCTGTTAGAGAGATAATTAGAATTAATTTGAC
TGTAAACACAAAGATATTAGTACAAAATACGTGACGTAGAAAGTAATAATTTCTTGGGTAGTTTGCAGTT
TTAAAATTATGTTTTAAAATGGACTATCATATGCTTACCGTAACTTGAAAGTATTTCGATTTCTTGGCTT
TATATATCTTGTGGAAAGGACGAAACACCGGAGACGGTTGTAAATGAGCACACAAAATACACATGCTAAA
ATATTATATTCTATGACCTTTATAAAATCAACCAAAATCTTCTTTTTAATAACTTTAGTATCAATAATTA
GAATTTTTATGTTCCTTTTTGCAAACTTTTAATAAAAATGAGCAAAATAAAAAAACGCTAGTTTTAGTAA
CTCGCGTTGTTTTCTTCACCTTTAATAATAGCTACTCCACCACTTGTTCCTAAGCGGTCAGCTCCTGCTT
CAATCATTTTTTGAGCATCTTCAAATGTTCTAACTCCACCAGCTGCTTTAACTAAAGCATTGTCTTTAAC
AACTGACTTCATTAGTTTAACATCTTCAAATGTTGCACCTGATTTTGAAAATCCTGTTGATGTTTTAACA
AATTCTAATCCAGCTTCAACAGCTATTTCACAAGCTTTCATGATTTCTTCTTTTGTTAATAAACAATTTT
CCATAATACATTTAACAACATGTGATCCAGCTGCTTTTTTTACAGCTTTCATGTCTTCTAAAACTAATTC
ATAATTTTTGTCTTTTAATGCACCAATATTTAATACCATATCAATTTCTGTTGCACCATCTTTAATTGCT
TCAGAAACTTCGAATGCTTTTGTAGCTGTTGTGCATGCACCTAGAGGAAAACCTACAACATTTGTTATTC
CTACATTTGTGCCTTTTAATAATTCTTTACAATAGCTTGTTCAATATGAATTAACACAAACTGTTGCAAA
ATCAAATTCAATTGCTTCATCACATAATTGTTTAATTTCAGCTTTCGTAGCATCTTGTTTTAATAATGTG
TGATCTATATATTTGTTTAGTTTCATTTTTTCTCCTATATATTCATTTTTAATTTTAATTCTTTAATAAT
TTCGTCTACTTTAACTTTAGCGTTTTGAACAGATTCACCAACACCTATAAAATAAATTTTTAGTTTAGGT
TCAGTTCCACTTGGGCGAACAGCAAATCATGACTTATCTTCTAAATAAAATTTTAGTAAGTCTTGTCCTG
GCATATTATACATTCCATCGATGTAGTCTTCAACATTAACAACTTTAAGTCCAGCAATTTGAGTTAAGGG
TGTTGCTCTCAATGATTTCATTAATGGTTCAATTTTTAATTTCTTTTCTTCTGGTTTAAAATTCAAGTTT
AAAGTGAAAGTGTAATATGCACCCATTTCTTTAAATAAATCTTCTAAATAGTCTACTAATGTTTTATTTT
GTTTTTTATAAAATCAAGCAGCCTCTGCTATTAATATAGAAGCTTGTATTCCATCTTTATCTCTAGCTGA
GTCATCAATTACATATCCATAACTTTCTTCATAAGCAAAAACAAAATTTAATCCGTTATCTTCTTCTTTA
GCAATTTCTCTACCCATTCATTTAAATCCAGTTAAAGTTTTTACAATATTAACTCCATATTTTTCATGAG
CGATTCTATCACCCAAATCACTTGTTACAAAACTTGAATATAGAGCCGGATTTTTTGGAATGCTATTTAA
GCGTTTTAGATTTGATAATTTTCAATCAATTAAAATTGGTCCTGTTTGATTTCCATCTAATCTTACAAAA
TGACCATCATGTTTTATTGCCATTCCAAATCTGTCAGCATCTGGGTCATTCATAATAATAATATCTGCAT
CATGTTTAATACCATATTCAAGCGGTATTTTTCATGCAGGATCAAATTCTGGATTTGGATTTACAACATT
TTTAAATGTTTCATCTTCAAATGCATGCTCTTCAACCTCAATAACGTTATATCCTGATTCACGTAATATT
TTTGGGGTAAATTTAGTTCCTGTTCCATTAACTGCGCTAAAAATAATTTTTAAATCTTTTTTAGCTTCTT
GCTCTTTTTTGTACGTCTCTGTTTTAGAGCTAGAAATAGCAAGTTAAAATAAGGCTAGTCCGTTATCAAC
TTGAAAAAGTGGCACCGAGTCGGTGCTTTTTTGAATTCGCTAGCTAGGTCTTGAAAGGAGTGGGAATTGG
CTCCGGTGCCCGTCAGTGGGCAGAGCGCACATCGCCCACAGTCCCCGAGAAGTTGGGGGGAGGGGTCGGC
AATTGATCCGGTGCCTAGAGAAGGTGGCGCGGGGTAAACTGGGAAAGTGATGTCGTGTACTGGCTCCGCC
TTTTTCCCGAGGGTGGGGGAGAACCGTATATAAGTGCAGTAGTCGCCGTGAACGTTCTTTTTCGCAACGG
GTTTGCCGCCAGAACACAGGACCGGTTCTAGACCGCGGCCCCGAACTAGTCCAGTGTGGTGGAATTCTGC
AGATATCAACAAGTTTGTACAAAAAAGTTGGCACCATGGTGAGCAAGGGCGAGGAGCTGTTCACCGGGGT
GGTGCCCATCCTGGTCGAGCTGGACGGCGACGTAAACGGCCACAAGTTCAGCGTGTCCGGCGAGGGCGAG
GGCGATGCCACCTACGGCAAGCTGACCCTGAAGTTCATCTGCACCACCGGCAAGCTGCCCGTGCCCTGGC
CCACCCTCGTGACCACCCTGAGCCACGGCGTCCAGTGCTTCAGCCGCTACCCCGACCACATGAAGCAGCA
CGACTTCTTCAAGTCCGCCATGCCCGAAGGCTACGTCCAGGAGCGCACCATCTTCTTCAAGGACGACGGC
AACTACAAGACCCGCGCCGAGGTGAAGTTCGAGGGCGACACCCTGGTGAACCGCATCGAGCTGAAGGGCA
TCGACTTCAAGGAGGACGGCAACATCCTGGGGCACAAGCTGGAGTACAACTTCAACAGCCACAACGTCTA
TATCATGGCCGACAAGCAGAAGAACGGCATCAAGGCGAACTTCAAGATCCGCCACAACATCGAGGACGGC
AGCGTGCAGCTCGCCGACCACTACCAGCAGAACACCCCCATCGGCGACGGCCCCGTGCTGCTGCCCGACA
GCCACTACCTGAGCACCCAGTCCGCCCTGAGCAAAGACCCCAACGAGAAGCGCGATCACATGGTCCTGCT
GGAGTTCGTGACCGCCGCCGGGATCACTCTCGGCATGGACGAGCTGTACAAGTTGCCAACTTTCTTGTAC
AAAGTGGTTGATATCCAGCACAGTGGCGGCCGCTCGAGTCTAGAGGGCCCGCGGTTCGAAGGATCCGGCG
CAACAAACTTCTCTCTGCTGAAACAAGCCGGAGATGTCGAAGAGAATCCTGGACCGACCGAGTACAAGCC
CACGGTGCGCCTCGCCACCCGCGACGACGTCCCCAGGGCCGTACGCACCCTCGCCGCCGCGTTCGCCGAC
TACCCCGCCACGCGCCACACCGTCGATCCGGACCGCCACATCGAGCGGGTCACCGAGCTGCAAGAACTCT
TCCTCACGCGCGTCGGGCTCGACATCGGCAAGGTGTGGGTCGCGGACGACGGCGCCGCGGTGGCGGTCTG
GACCACGCCGGAGAGCGTCGAAGCGGGGGCGGTGTTCGCCGAGATCGGCCCGCGCATGGCCGAGTTGAGC
GGTTCCCGGCTGGCCGCGCAGCAACAGATGGAAGGCCTCCTGGCGCCGCACCGGCCCAAGGAGCCCGCGT
GGTTCCTGGCCACCGTCGGAGTCTCGCCCGACCACCAGGGCAAGGGTCTGGGCAGCGCCGTCGTGCTCCC
CGGAGTGGAGGCGGCCGAGCGCGCCGGGGTGCCCGCCTTCCTGGAGACCTCCGCGCCCCGCAACCTCCCC
TTCTACGAGCGGCTCGGCTTCACCGTCACCGCCGACGTCGAGGTGCCCGAAGGACCGCGCACCTGGTGCA
TGACCCGCAAGCCCGGTGCCTGAACGCGTTAAGTCGACAATCAACCTCTGGATTACAAAATTTGTGAAAG
ATTGACTGGTATTCTTAACTATGTTGCTCCTTTTACGCTATGTGGATACGCTGCTTTAATGCCTTTGTAT
CATGCTATTGCTTCCCGTATGGCTTTCATTTTCTCCTCCTTGTATAAATCCTGGTTGCTGTCTCTTTATG
AGGAGTTGTGGCCCGTTGTCAGGCAACGTGGCGTGGTGTGCACTGTGTTTGCTGACGCAACCCCCACTGG
TTGGGGCATTGCCACCACCTGTCAGCTCCTTTCCGGGACTTTCGCTTTCCCCCTCCCTATTGCCACGGCG
GAACTCATCGCCGCCTGCCTTGCCCGCTGCTGGACAGGGGCTCGGCTGTTGGGCACTGACAATTCCGTGG
TGTTGTCGGGGAAATCATCGTCCTTTCCTTGGCTGCTCGCCTGTGTTGCCACCTGGATTCTGCGCGGGAC
GTCCTTCTGCTACGTCCCTTCGGCCCTCAATCCAGCGGACCTTCCTTCCCGCGGCCTGCTGCCGGCTCTG
CGGCCTCTTCCGCGTCTTCGCCTTCGCCCTCAGACGAGTCGGATCTCCCTTTGGGCCGCCTCCCCGCGTC
GACTTTAAGACCAATGACTTACAAGGCAGCTGTAGATCTTAGCCACTTTTTAAAAGAAAAGGGGGGACTG
GAAGGGCTAATTCACTCCCAACGAAGACAAGATCTGCTTTTTGCTTGTACTGGGTCTCTCTGGTTAGACC
AGATCTGAGCCTGGGAGCTCTCTGGCTAACTAGGGAACCCACTGCTTAAGCCTCAATAAAGCTTGCCTTG
AGTGCTTCAAGTAGTGTGTGCCCGTCTGTTGTGTGACTCTGGTAACTAGAGATCCCTCAGACCCTTTTAG
TCAGTGTGGAAAATCTCTAGCAGGGCCCGTTTAAACCCGCTGATCAGCCTCGACTGTGCCTTCTAGTTGC
CAGCCATCTGTTGTTTGCCCCTCCCCCGTGCCTTCCTTGACCCTGGAAGGTGCCACTCCCACTGTCCTTT
CCTAATAAAATGAGGAAATTGCATCGCATTGTCTGAGTAGGTGTCATTCTATTCTGGGGGGTGGGGTGGG
GCAGGACAGCAAGGGGGAGGATTGGGAAGACAATAGCAGGCATGCTGGGGATGCGGTGGGCTCTATGGCT
TCTGAGGCGGAAAGAACCAGCTGGGGCTCTAGGGGGTATCCCC
[124 nt withheld, positions 7604-7727]
C
[91 nt withheld, positions 7729-7819]
A
[49 nt withheld, positions 7821-7869]
CCTTTGACGTTGGAGTCCACGTTCTTT
[37 nt withheld, positions 7897-7933]
ACCCTATCTCGGTCTATTCTTTTGATTTATAAGGGATTTTGCCGATTTCGGCCTATTGGTTAAAAAATGA
GCTGATTTAACAAAAATTTAACGCGAATTAATTCTGTGGAATGTGTGTCAGTTAGGGTGTGGAAAGTCCC
CAGGCTCCCCAGCAGGCAGAAGTATGCAAAGCATGCATCTCAATTAGTCAGCAACCAGGTGTGGAAAGTC
CCCAGGCTCCCCAGCAGGCAGAAGTATGCAAAGCATGCATCTCAATTAGTCAGCAACCATAGTCCCGCCC
CTAACTCCGCCCATCCCGCCCCTAACTCCGCCCAGTTCCGCCCATTCTCCGCCCCATGGCTGACTAATTT
TTTTTATTTATGCAGAGGCCGAGGCCGCCTCTGCCTCTGAGCTATTCCAGAAGTAGTGAGGAGGCTTTTT
TGGAGGCCTAGGCTTTTGCAAAAAGCTCCCGGGAGCTTGTATATCCATTTTCGGATCTGATCAGCACGTG
TTGACAATTAATCATCGGCATAGTATATCGGCATAGTATAATACGACAAGGTGAGGAACTAAACCATGGC
CAAGTTGACCAGTGCCGTTCCGGTGCTCACCGCGCGCGACGTCGCCGGAGCGGTCGAGTTCTGGACCGAC
CGGCTCGGGTTCTCCCGGGACTTCGTGGAGGACGACTTCGCCGGTGTGGTCCGGGACGACGTGACCCTGT
TCATCAGCGCGGTCCAGGACCAGGTGGTGCCGGACAACACCCTGGCCTGGGTGTGGGTGCGCGGCCTGGA
CGAGCTGTACGCCGAGTGGTCGGAGGTCGTGTCCACGAACTTCCGGGACGCCTCCGGGCCGGCCATGACC
GAGATCGGCGAGCAGCCGTGGGGGCGGGAGTTCGCCCTGCGCGACCCGGCCGGCAACTGCGTGCACTTCG
TGGCCGAGGAGCAGGACTGACACGTGCTACGAGATTTCGATTCCACCGCCGCCTTCTATGAAAGGTTGGG
CTTCGGAATCGTTTTCCGGGACGCCGGCTGGATGATCCTCCAGCGCGGGGATCTCATGCTGGAGTTCTTC
GCCCACCCCAACTTGTTTATTGCAGCTTATAATGGTTACAAATAAAGCAATAGCATCACAAATTTCACAA
ATAAAGCATTTTTTTCACTGCATTCTAGTTGTGGTTTGTCCAAACTCATCAATGTATCTTATCATGTCTG
TATACCGTCGACCTCTAGCTAGAGCTTGGCGTAATCATGGTCATAGCTGTTTCCTGTGTGAAATTGTTAT
CCGCTCACAATTCCACACAACATACGAGCCGGAAGCATAAAGTGTAAAGCCTGGGGTGCCTAATGAGTGA
GCTAACTCACATTAATTGCGTTGCGCTCACTGCCCGCTTTCCAGTCGGGAAACCTGTCGTGCCAGCTGCA
TTAATGAATCGGCCAACGCGCGGGGAGAGGCGGTTTGCGTATTGGGCGCTCTTCCGCTTCCTCGCTCACT
GACTCGCTGCGCTCGGTCGTTCGGCTGCGGCGAGCGGTATCAGCTCACTCAAAGGCGGTAATACGGTTAT
CCACAGAATCAGGGGATAACGCAGGAAAGAACATGTGAGCAAAAGGCCAGCAAAAGGCCAGGAACCGTAA
AAAGGCCGCGTTGCTGGCGTTTTTCCAGAGGCTCCGCCCCCCTGACGAGCATCACAAAAATCGACGCTCA
AGTCAGAGGTGGCGAAACCCGACAGGACTATAAAGATACCAGGCGTTTCCCCCTGGAAGCTCCCTCGTGC
GCTCTCCTGTTCCGACCCTGCCGCTTACCGGATACCTGTCCGCCTTTCTCCCTTCGGGAAGCGTGGCGCT
TTCTCATAGCTCACGCTGTAGGTATCTCAGTTCGGTGTAGGTCGTTCGCTCCAAGCTGGGCTGTGTGCAC
GAACCCCCCGTTCAGCCCGACCGCTGCGCCTTATCCGGTAACTATCGTCTTGAGTCCAACCCGGTAAGAC
ACGACTTATCGCCACTGGCAGCAGCCACTGGTAACAGGATTAGCAGAGCGAGGTATGTAGGCGGTGCTAC
AGAGTTCTTGAAGTGGTGGCCTAACTACGGCTACACTAGAAGAACAGTATTTGGTATCTGCGCTCTGCTG
AAGCCAGTTACCTTCGGAAAAAGAGTTGGTAGCTCTTGATCCGGCAAACAAACCACCGCTGGTAGCGGTG
GTTTTTTTGTTTGCAAGCAGCAGATTACGCGCAGAAAAAAAGGATCTCAAGAAGATCCTTTGATCTTTTC
TACGGGGTCTGACGCTCAGTGGAACGAAAACTCACGTTAAGGGATTTTGGTCATGAGATTATCAAAAAGG
ATCTTCACCTAGATCCTTTTAAATTAAAAATGAAGTTTTAAATCAATCTAAAGTATATATGAGTAAACTT
GGTCTGACAGTTACCAATGCTTAATCAGTGAGGCACCTATCTCAGCGATCTGTCTATTTCGTTCATCCAT
AGTTGCCTGACTCCCCGTCGTGTAGATAACTACGATACGGGAGGGCTTACCATCTGGCCCCAGTGCTGCA
ATGATACCGCGAGACCCACGCTCACCGGCTCCAGATTTATCAGCAATAAACCAGCCAGCCGGAAGGGCCG
AGCGCAGAAGTGGTCCTGCAACTTTATCCGCCTCCATCCAGTCTATTAATTGTTGCCGGGAAGCTAGAGT
AAGTAGTTCGCCAGTTAATAGTTTGCGCAACGTTGTTGCCATTGCTACAGGCATCGTGGTGTCACGCTCG
TCGTTTGGTATGGCTTCATTCAGCTCCGGTTCCCAACGATCAAGGCGAGTTACATGATCCCCCATGTTGT
GCAAAAAAGCGGTTAGCTCCTTCGGTCCTCCGATCGTTGTCAGAAGTAAGTTGGCCGCAGTGTTATCACT
CATGGTTATGGCAGCACTGCATAATTCTCTTACTGTCATGCCATCCGTAAGATGCTTTTCTGTGACTGGT
GAGTACTCAACCAAGTCATTCTGAGAATAGTGTATGCGGCGACCGAGTTGCTCTTGCCCGGCGTCAATAC
GGGATAATACCGCGCCACATAGCAGAACTTTAAAAGTGCTCATCATTGGAAAACGTTCTTCGGGGCGAAA
ACTCTCAAGGATCTTACCGCTGTTGAGATCCAGTTCGATGTAACCCACTCGTGCACCCAACTGATCTTCA
GCATCTTTTACTTTCACCAGCGTTTCTGGGTGAGCAAAAACAGGAAGGCAAAATGCCGCAAAAAAGGGAA
TAAGGGCGACACGGAAATGTTGAATACTCATACTCTTCCTTTTTCAATATTATTGAAGCATTTATCAGGG
TTATTGTCTCATGAGCGGATACATATTTGAATGTATTTAGAAAAATAAACAAATAGGGGTTCCGCGCACA
TTTCCCCGAAAAGTGCCACCTGACGTCGACGGATCGGGAGATCTCCCGATCCCCTATGGTGCACTCTCAG
TACAATCTGCTCTGATGCCGCATAGTTAAGCCAGTATCTGCTCCCTGCTTGTGTGTTGGAGGTCGCTGAG
TAGTGCGCGAGCAAAATTTAAGCTACAACAAGGCAAGGCTTGACCGACAATTGCATGAAGAATCTGCTTA
GGGTTAGGCGTTTTGCGCTGCTTCGCGATGTACGGGCCAGATATACGCGTT
